Addgene plasmid #104306: pGEX2TK-YAP-WW1-RRK
Purpose: bacterial expression of RKK mutant WW domain 1 of YAP; RRK mutant binds to PPxY where Y is phosphorylated
Depositing lab: Marius Sudol. Depositing organization: National University of Singapore.
Backbone
  Vector backbone: pGEX-2TK
  Backbone manufacturer: Pharmacia
  Vector type: Bacterial Expression
Growth in bacteria
  Bacterial resistance: Ampicillin, 100 μg/mL
  Growth temperature: 37°C
  Growth strain: DH5alpha
  Copy number: Unknown
Gene/Insert
  Gene/Insert name: YAP WW1 domain
  Species: H. sapiens (human)
  Mutation: WW domain 1 RRK mutant (TTAAATCACATCGATCAG to AGAAATAGAATCGATAAA)
  Entrez Gene: YAP1 (a.k.a. COB1, YAP, YAP-1, YAP2, YAP65, YKI)
  Promoter: tac
  Tag / fusion protein: GST (N terminal on backbone)
  Cloning method: Unknown
  Sequencing primers: 5′ pGEX-5'
Terms and licenses: Academic/Nonprofit Terms; Industry Terms: Not Available to Industry
Depositor comments: The human WW domain in this plasmid was obtained from cDNA described in the following reference: Sudol M et al. J Biol Chem. 1995 Jun 16;270(24):14733-41. https://www.ncbi.nlm.nih.gov/pubmed/7782338 Please see the following references for additional information regarding the WW domain of human YAP: 1. Chen HI and Sudol M. Proc Natl Acad Sci U S A. 1995 Aug 15;92(17):7819-23. https://www.ncbi.nlm.nih.gov/pubmed/7644498 2. Toepert F et al., Angew Chem Int Ed Engl. 2001 Mar 2;40(5):897-900. https://www.ncbi.nlm.nih.gov/pubmed/11241639
How to cite: pGEX2TK-YAP-WW1-RRK was a gift from Marius Sudol (Addgene plasmid # 104306 ; http://n2t.net/addgene:104306 ; RRID:Addgene_104306)
