[The description below was written by a language model from this plasmid's Addgene catalogue record and pLannotate feature annotations shown in this document.]
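Description:
pGEX2TK-YAP-WW1-RRK is a bacterial expression plasmid of about 5.1 kb built on the pGEX-2TK backbone. It produces the first WW domain of human YAP (YAP1) as a fusion to the C-terminus of Schistosoma japonicum glutathione S-transferase. It replicates in E. coli from a ColE1/pMB1-type origin and is selected with ampicillin through the β-lactamase gene and its native promoter. Short remnants of pBR322 rop and bom, a lacZα segment and an E. coli yciV fragment are also annotated as backbone carry-over and play no evident part in expression.

Expression is driven by the hybrid trp/lac tac promoter followed by a lac operator, and the plasmid carries its own lacI gene. Transcription is therefore repressed until it is relieved with IPTG. The GST coding sequence is followed, after a short linker region, by a YAP1 fragment of roughly 170 bp. The automated annotation matched this fragment to the chicken orthologue, but the catalogue entry states that the insert is human and derived from a human cDNA, so the chicken label probably reflects sequence conservation rather than the actual source.

The WW domain carries the "RRK" mutation, a set of three codon changes within a short stretch of the domain. According to the record, these changes let the domain bind PPxY motifs in which the tyrosine is phosphorylated. The purpose field writes the mutant as both "RKK" and "RRK", and the latter matches the plasmid name. The GST tag allows capture on glutathione resin, so the construct suits making recombinant mutant WW domain for pull-down or ligand-binding studies of altered WW domain specificity. The cloning method is not recorded.
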