Features (pLannotate 1.2.2; 17 found; start..end, strand, type, name):
     47..75      +  promoter       tac promoter: strong E. coli promoter; hybrid between the trp and lac UV5 promoters
     83..99      +  protein_bind   lac operator: The lac repressor binds to the lac operator to inhibit transcription in E. coli. This inhibition can be relieved by adding lactose or isopropyl-β-D-thiogalactopyranoside (IPTG). lac repressor encoded by lacI
    122..775     +  CDS            GST26_SCHJA: Experimental evidence at protein level: Swiss-Prot protein existence level 1. GST isoenzymes appear to play a central role in the parasite detoxification system. Other functions are also suspected including a role in increasing the solubility of haematin in the parasite gut. From Schistosoma japonicum (Blood fluke).
    821..988     +  CDS            YAP1 (fragment): YAP1_CHICK - Also known as YAP65. Experimental evidence at protein level: Swiss-Prot protein existence level 1. Transcriptional regulator which can act both as a coactivator and a corepressor and is the critical downstream regulatory target in the Hippo signaling pathway that plays a pivotal role in organ size control and tumor suppression by restricting proliferation and promoting apoptosis (By similarity). Plays a key role in tissue tension and 3D tissue shape by regulating cortical actomyosin network formation (By similarity). From Gallus gallus (Chicken).
   1015..1054    +  CDS            rop (fragment): Rop protein, which maintains plasmids at low copy number; rop
   1156..1196    +  misc_feature   bom (fragment): basis of mobility region from pBR322
   1301..1405    +  promoter       AmpR promoter: bla
   1406..2266    +  CDS            AmpR: β-lactamase; bla; confers resistance to ampicillin, carbenicillin, and related antibiotics
   2437..3025    +  rep_origin     ori: high-copy-number ColE1/pMB1/pBR322/pUC origin of replication
   3211..3262    -  misc_feature   bom (fragment): basis of mobility region from pBR322
   3269..3346    +  promoter       lacI promoter: lacI
   3347..4429    +  CDS            lacI: lac repressor; lacI; The lac repressor binds to the lac operator to inhibit transcription in E. coli. This inhibition can be relieved by adding lactose or isopropyl-β-D-thiogalactopyranoside (IPTG).
   4442..4463    +  protein_bind   CAP binding site: CAP binding activates transcription in the presence of cAMP. E. coli catabolite activator protein
   4478..4508    +  promoter       lac promoter: promoter for the E. coli lac operon
   4516..4532    +  protein_bind   lac operator: The lac repressor binds to the lac operator to inhibit transcription in E. coli. This inhibition can be relieved by adding lactose or isopropyl-β-D-thiogalactopyranoside (IPTG). lac repressor encoded by lacI
   4552..4725    +  CDS            lacZα: LacZα fragment of β-galactosidase; lacZ fragment
   4989..5105    -  CDS            yciV (fragment): RNAAM_ECOLI - Also known as trpH From Escherichia coli (strain K12).
>Addgene plasmid #104306 | pGEX2TK-YAP-WW1-RRK | addgene full sequence | sequence record 201230 | Addgene NGS Result
TGCGCCGACATCATAACGGTTCTGGCAAATATTCTGAAATGAGCTGTTGACAATTAATCATCGGCTCGTA
TAATGTGTGGAATTGTGAGCGGATAACAATTTCACACAGGAAACAGTATTCATGTCCCCTATACTAGGTT
ATTGGAAAATTAAGGGCCTTGTGCAACCCACTCGACTTCTTTTGGAATATCTTGAAGAAAAATATGAAGA
GCATTTGTATGAGCGCGATGAAGGTGATAAATGGCGAAACAAAAAGTTTGAATTGGGTTTGGAGTTTCCC
AATCTTCCTTATTATATTGATGGTGATGTTAAATTAACACAGTCTATGGCCATCATACGTTATATAGCTG
ACAAGCACAACATGTTGGGTGGTTGTCCAAAAGAGCGTGCAGAGATTTCAATGCTTGAAGGAGCGGTTTT
GGATATTAGATACGGTGTTTCGAGAATTGCATATAGTAAAGACTTTGAAACTCTCAAAGTTGATTTTCTT
AGCAAGCTACCTGAAATGCTGAAAATGTTCGAAGATCGTTTATGTCATAAAACATATTTAAATGGTGATC
ATGTAACCCATCCTGACTTCATGTTGTATGACGCTCTTGATGTTGTTTTATACATGGACCCAATGTGCCT
GGATGCGTTCCCAAAATTAGTTTGTTTTAAAAAACGTATTGAAGCTATCCCACAAATTGATAAGTACTTG
AAATCCAGCAAGTATATAGCATGGCCTTTGCAGGGCTGGCAAGCCACGTTTGGTGGTGGCGACCATCCTC
CAAAATCGGATCTGGTTCCGCGTGGATCTCGTCGTGCATCTGTTGGATCCCAGTCTTCTTTTGAGATACC
TGATGATGTACCTCTGCCAGCAGGTTGGGAGATGGCAAAGACATCTTCTGGTCAGAGATACTTCAGAAAT
AGAATCGATAAAACAACAACATGGCAGGACCCCAGGAAGGCCATGCTGTCCCAGATGAACGTCACAGCCC
CCACCAGTCGAATTCATCGTGACTGACTGACGATCTGCCTCGCGCGTTTCGGTGATGACGGTGAAAACCT
CTGACACATGCAGCTCCCGGAGACGGTCACAGCTTGTCTGTAAGCGGATGCCGGGAGCAGACAAGCCCGT
CAGGGCGCGTCAGCGGGTGTTGGCGGGTGTCGGGGCGCAGCCATGACCCAGTCACGTAGCGATAGCGGAG
TGTATAATTCTTGAAGACGAAAGGGCCTCGTGATACGCCTATTTTTATAGGTTAATGTCATGATAATAAT
GGTTTCTTAGACGTCAGGTGGCACTTTTCGGGGAAATGTGCGCGGAACCCCTATTTGTTTATTTTTCTAA
ATACATTCAAATATGTATCCGCTCATGAGACAATAACCCTGATAAATGCTTCAATAATATTGAAAAAGGA
AGAGTATGAGTATTCAACATTTCCGTGTCGCCCTTATTCCCTTTTTTGCGGCATTTTGCCTTCCTGTTTT
TGCTCACCCAGAAACGCTGGTGAAAGTAAAAGATGCTGAAGATCAGTTGGGTGCACGAGTGGGTTACATC
GAACTGGATCTCAACAGCGGTAAGATCCTTGAGAGTTTTCGCCCCGAAGAACGTTTTCCAATGATGAGCA
CTTTTAAAGTTCTGCTATGTGGCGCGGTATTATCCCGTGTTGACGCCGGGCAAGAGCAACTCGGTCGCCG
CATACACTATTCTCAGAATGACTTGGTTGAGTACTCACCAGTCACAGAAAAGCATCTTACGGATGGCATG
ACAGTAAGAGAATTATGCAGTGCTGCCATAACCATGAGTGATAACACTGCGGCCAACTTACTTCTGACAA
CGATCGGAGGACCGAAGGAGCTAACCGCTTTTTTGCACAACATGGGGGATCATGTAACTCGCCTTGATCG
TTGGGAACCGGAGCTGAATGAAGCCATACCAAACGACGAGCGTGACACCACGATGCCTGCAGCAATGGCA
ACAACGTTGCGCAAACTATTAACTGGCGAACTACTTACTCTAGCTTCCCGGCAACAATTAATAGACTGGA
TGGAGGCGGATAAAGTTGCAGGACCACTTCTGCGCTCGGCCCTTCCGGCTGGCTGGTTTATTGCTGATAA
ATCTGGAGCCGGTGAGCGTGGGTCTCGCGGTATCATTGCAGCACTGGGGCCAGATGGTAAGCCCTCCCGT
ATCGTAGTTATCTACACGACGGGGAGTCAGGCAACTATGGATGAACGAAATAGACAGATCGCTGAGATAG
GTGCCTCACTGATTAAGCATTGGTAACTGTCAGACCAAGTTTACTCATATATACTTTAGATTGATTTAAA
ACTTCATTTTTAATTTAAAAGGATCTAGGTGAAGATCCTTTTTGATAATCTCATGACCAAAATCCCTTAA
CGTGAGTTTTCGTTCCACTGAGCGTCAGACCCCGTAGAAAAGATCAAAGGATCTTCTTGAGATCCTTTTT
TTCTGCGCGTAATCTGCTGCTTGCAAACAAAAAAACCACCGCTACCAGCGGTGGTTTGTTTGCCGGATCA
AGAGCTACCAACTCTTTTTCCGAAGGTAACTGGCTTCAGCAGAGCGCAGATACCAAATACTGTCCTTCTA
GTGTAGCCGTAGTTAGGCCACCACTTCAAGAACTCTGTAGCACCGCCTACATACCTCGCTCTGCTAATCC
TGTTACCAGTGGCTGCTGCCAGTGGCGATAAGTCGTGTCTTACCGGGTTGGACTCAAGACGATAGTTACC
GGATAAGGCGCAGCGGTCGGGCTGAACGGGGGGTTCGTGCACACAGCCCAGCTTGGAGCGAACGACCTAC
ACCGAACTGAGATACCTACAGCGTGAGCTATGAGAAAGCGCCACGCTTCCCGAAGGGAGAAAGGCGGACA
GGTATCCGGTAAGCGGCAGGGTCGGAACAGGAGAGCGCACGAGGGAGCTTCCAGGGGGAAACGCCTGGTA
TCTTTATAGTCCTGTCGGGTTTCGCCACCTCTGACTTGAGCGTCGATTTTTGTGATGCTCGTCAGGGGGG
CGGAGCCTATGGAAAAACGCCAGCAACGCGGCCTTTTTACGGTTCCTGGCCTTTTGCTGGCCTTTTGCTC
ACATGTTCTTTCCTGCGTTATCCCCTGATTCTGTGGATAACCGTATTACCGCCTTTGAGTGAGCTGATAC
CGCTCGCCGCAGCCGAACGACCGAGCGCAGCGAGTCAGTGAGCGAGGAAGCGGAAGAGCGCCTGATGCGG
TATTTTCTCCTTACGCATCTGTGCGGTATTTCACACCGCATAAATTCCGACACCATCGAATGGCGCAAAA
CCTTTCGCGGTATGGCATGATAGCGCCCGGAAGAGAGTCAATTCAGGGTGGTGAATGTGAAACCAGTAAC
GTTATACGATGTCGCAGAGTATGCCGGTGTCTCTTATCAGACCGTTTCCCGCGTGGTGAACCAGGCCAGC
CACGTTTCTGCGAAAACGCGGGAAAAAGTGGAAGCGGCGATGGCGGAGCTGAATTACATTCCCAACCGCG
TGGCACAACAACTGGCGGGCAAACAGTCGTTGCTGATTGGCGTTGCCACCTCCAGTCTGGCCCTGCACGC
GCCGTCGCAAATTGTCGCGGCGATTAAATCTCGCGCCGATCAACTGGGTGCCAGCGTGGTGGTGTCGATG
GTAGAACGAAGCGGCGTCGAAGCCTGTAAAGCGGCGGTGCACAATCTTCTCGCGCAACGCGTCAGTGGGC
TGATCATTAACTATCCGCTGGATGACCAGGATGCCATTGCTGTGGAAGCTGCCTGCACTAATGTTCCGGC
GTTATTTCTTGATGTCTCTGACCAGACACCCATCAACAGTATTATTTTCTCCCATGAAGACGGTACGCGA
CTGGGCGTGGAGCATCTGGTCGCATTGGGTCACCAGCAAATCGCGCTGTTAGCGGGCCCATTAAGTTCTG
TCTCGGCGCGTCTGCGTCTGGCTGGCTGGCATAAATATCTCACTCGCAATCAAATTCAGCCGATAGCGGA
ACGGGAAGGCGACTGGAGTGCCATGTCCGGTTTTCAACAAACCATGCAAATGCTGAATGAGGGCATCGTT
CCCACTGCGATGCTGGTTGCCAACGATCAGATGGCGCTGGGCGCAATGCGCGCCATTACCGAGTCCGGGC
TGCGCGTTGGTGCGGATATCTCGGTAGTGGGATACGACGATACCGAAGACAGCTCATGTTATATCCCGCC
GTTAACCACCATCAAACAGGATTTTCGCCTGCTGGGGCAAACCAGCGTGGACCGCTTGCTGCAACTCTCT
CAGGGCCAGGCGGTGAAGGGCAATCAGCTGTTGCCCGTCTCACTGGTGAAAAGAAAAACCACCCTGGCGC
CCAATACGCAAACCGCCTCTCCCCGCGCGTTGGCCGATTCATTAATGCAGCTGGCACGACAGGTTTCCCG
ACTGGAAAGCGGGCAGTGAGCGCAACGCAATTAATGTAAGTTAGCTCACTCATTAGGCACCCCAGGCTTT
ACACTTTATGCTTCCGGCTCGTATGTTGTGTGGAATTGTGAGCGGATAACAATTTCACACAGGAAACAGC
TATGACCATGATTACGGATTCACTGGCCGTCGTTTTACAACGTCGTGACTGGGAAAACCCTGGCGTTACC
CAACTTAATCGCCTTGCAGCACATCCCCCTTTCGCCAGCTGGCGTAATAGCGAAGAGGCCCGCACCGATC
GCCCTTCCCAACAGTTGCGCAGCCTGAATGGCGAATGGCGCTTTGCCTGGTTTCCGGCACCAGAAGCGGT
GCCGGAAAGCTGGCTGGAGTGCGATCTTCCTGAGGCCGATACTGTCGTCGTCCCCTCAAACTGGCAGATG
CACGGTTACGATGCGCCCATCTACACCAACGTGACCTATCCCATTACGGTCAATCCGCCGTTTGTTCCCA
CGGAGAATCCGACGGGTTGTTACTCGCTCACATTTAATGTTGATGAAAGCTGGCTACAGGAAGGCCAGAC
GCGAATTATTTTTGATGGCGTTGGAATTAGCTTATCGACTGCACGGTGCACCAATGCTTCTGGCGTCAGG
CAGCCATCGGAAGCTGTGGTATGGCTGTGCAGGTCGTAAATCACTGCATAATTCGTGTCGCTCAAGGCGC
ACTCCCGTTCTGGATAATGTTTTT
